Addgene plasmid #211625: pLenti-h.Rhno1 S164A (F)-C-Myc-DDK-P2A-Puro
Purpose: Rhno1 S164A
Depositing lab: Agnel Sfeir. Depositing organization: Memorial Sloan-Kettering Cancer Center. Publication: RHINO directs MMEJ to repair DNA breaks in mitosis. Brambati A, Sacco O, Porcella S, Heyza J, Kareh M, Schmidt JC, Sfeir A. Science. 2023 Aug 11;381(6658):653-660. doi: 10.1126/science.adh3694. Epub 2023 Jul 13. PubMed 37440612.
Backbone
  Vector backbone: pLenti
  Backbone size w/o insert (bp): 7055
  Total vector size (bp): 7769
  Vector type: Mammalian Expression
  Selectable markers: Puromycin
Growth in bacteria
  Bacterial resistance: Chloramphenicol, 25 μg/mL
  Growth temperature: 37°C
  Growth strain: NEB Stable
  Copy number: Unknown
Gene/Insert
  Gene/Insert name: hRHNO1
  Species: H. sapiens (human)
  Insert size (bp): 714
  Mutation: S164A
  Entrez Gene: RHNO1 (a.k.a. C12orf32, HKMT1188, RHINO)
  Promoter: CMV
  Tag / fusion protein: myc-flag (C terminal on backbone)
  Cloning method: Unknown
  Sequencing primers: 5′ CGCAAATGGGCGGTAGGCGTG
Terms and licenses: Academic/Nonprofit Terms; Industry Terms: Not Available to Industry
How to cite: pLenti-h.Rhno1 S164A (F)-C-Myc-DDK-P2A-Puro was a gift from Agnel Sfeir (Addgene plasmid # 211625 ; http://n2t.net/addgene:211625 ; RRID:Addgene_211625)
