[The description below was written by a language model from this plasmid's Addgene catalogue record and pLannotate feature annotations shown in this document.]
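Description:
pLenti-h.Rhno1 S164A (F)-C-Myc-DDK-P2A-Puro is an HIV-1-based lentiviral transfer plasmid for expressing a point mutant of human RHNO1 (RHINO) in mammalian cells. It is about 7.8 kb and is maintained in E. coli through a high-copy ColE1/pUC-type origin. Bacterial selection is by chloramphenicol, conferred by a cat gene driven from the AmpR promoter. The viral portion has a chimeric 5' end in which a CMV enhancer/promoter sits upstream of a truncated 5' LTR, so genomic RNA can be made without Tat. This is followed by the Ψ packaging signal with a gag fragment, the Rev response element for nuclear export of the unspliced genome, and the cPPT/CTS, which aids nuclear import in transduced cells. A WPRE downstream of the payload enhances transcript expression, and a second truncated LTR closes the vector. The annotation also detects a single loxP site between the puromycin gene and the WPRE; the record does not state its role.

The expression cassette uses an internal CMV enhancer/promoter, with a T7 promoter just downstream, to drive the 714 bp RHNO1 open reading frame carrying the S164A substitution. The protein is fused at its C terminus to backbone-encoded Myc and FLAG (DDK) epitopes, although the automated annotation picks up only the FLAG portion. According to the construct name, a P2A self-cleaving peptide links this fusion to puromycin N-acetyltransferase, so the tagged protein and the drug marker come from one transcript, allowing puromycin selection of transduced cells. RHNO1 acts in DNA damage signalling through the 9-1-1 complex and TOPBP1. The associated work concerns its role in directing microhomology-mediated end joining in mitosis. Replacing a serine with alanine is commonly done to block phosphorylation, but the record gives the purpose only as "Rhno1 S164A".
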