Features (pLannotate 1.2.2; 24 found; start..end, strand, type, name):
     31..83      -  misc_feature   bom (fragment): basis of mobility region from pBR322
    237..616     +  enhancer       CMV enhancer: human cytomegalovirus immediate early enhancer
    617..816     +  promoter       CMV promoter: human cytomegalovirus (CMV) immediate early promoter
    834..1014    +  LTR            5' LTR (truncated): truncated 5' long terminal repeat (LTR) from HIV-1
   1061..1186    +  misc_feature   HIV-1 Ψ: packaging signal of human immunodeficiency virus type 1
   1170..1508    +  CDS            HIV-1 gag (fragment): gag protein from human immunodeficiency virus 1; gag
   1683..1916    +  misc_feature   RRE: The Rev response element (RRE) of HIV-1 allows for Rev-dependent mRNA export from the nucleus to the cytoplasm.
   2293..2393    +  CDS            Rev (fragment): human immunodeficiency virus 1 (HIV-1) Rev protein; rev; enhances nuclear export of unspliced and incompletely spliced viral mRNAs
   2443..2560    +  misc_feature   cPPT/CTS: central polypurine tract and central termination sequence of HIV-1
   2643..3022    +  enhancer       CMV enhancer: human cytomegalovirus immediate early enhancer
   3024..3223    +  promoter       CMV promoter: human cytomegalovirus (CMV) immediate early promoter
   3252..3270    +  promoter       T7 promoter: promoter for bacteriophage T7 RNA polymerase
   3329..4042    +  CDS            RHNO1: RHNO1_HUMAN - Also known as C12orf32, RHINO. Experimental evidence at protein level: Swiss-Prot protein existence level 1. Plays a role in DNA damage response (DDR) signaling upon genotoxic stresses such as ionizing radiation (IR) during the S phase. Recruited to sites of DNA damage through interaction with the 9-1-1 cell-cycle checkpoint response complex and TOPBP1 in a ATR-dependent manner. Required for the progression of the G1 to S phase transition. Plays a role in the stimulation of CHEK1 phosphorylation. From Homo sapiens (Human).
   4109..4133    +  CDS            3xFLAG (fragment): three tandem FLAG® epitope tags
   4208..4807    +  CDS            PuroR (fragment): puromycin N-acetyltransferase; pac from Streptomyces; confers resistance to puromycin
   4864..4897    +  protein_bind   loxP: Cre-mediated recombination occurs in the 8-bp core sequence (GCATACAT). Cre recombinase
   4930..4953    +  misc_feature   MCS (fragment): pBluescript multiple cloning site
   4953..5541    +  misc_feature   WPRE: woodchuck hepatitis virus posttranscriptional regulatory element
   5542..5561    +  misc_feature   MCS (fragment): pBluescript multiple cloning site
   5563..6063    +  CDS            nef (fragment): NEF_HV1LA - Experimental evidence at protein level: Swiss-Prot protein existence level 1. Extracellular Nef protein targets CD4(+) T-lymphocytes for apoptosis by interacting with CXCR4 surface receptors. From Human immunodeficiency virus type 1 group M subtype B (isolate Lai) (HIV-1).
   6070..6250    +  LTR            5' LTR (truncated): truncated 5' long terminal repeat (LTR) from HIV-1
   6312..6900    -  rep_origin     ori: high-copy-number ColE1/pMB1/pBR322/pUC origin of replication
   6980..7636    -  CDS            cat: CAT_ECOLX - Experimental evidence at protein level: Swiss-Prot protein existence level 1. This enzyme is an effector of chloramphenicol resistance in bacteria. From Escherichia coli. This protein is used as a marker in many commonly used cloning vectors, such as pACYC184.
   7637..7741    -  promoter       AmpR promoter: bla
>Addgene plasmid #211625 | pLenti-h.Rhno1 S164A (F)-C-Myc-DDK-P2A-Puro | addgene full sequence | sequence record 419841 | Addgene NGS Result
GTCGACGGATCGGGAGATCTCCCGATCCCCTATGGTGCACTCTCAGTACAATCTGCTCTGATGCCGCATA
GTTAAGCCAGTATCTGCTCCCTGCTTGTGTGTTGGAGGTCGCTGAGTAGTGCGCGAGCAAAATTTAAGCT
ACAACAAGGCAAGGCTTGACCGACAATTGCATGAAGAATCTGCTTAGGGTTAGGCGTTTTGCGCTGCTTC
GCGATGTACGGGCCAGATATCGCGTTGACATTGATTATTGACTAGTTATTAATAGTAATCAATTACGGGG
TCATTAGTTCATAGCCCATATATGGAGTTCCGCGTTACATAACTTACGGTAAATGGCCCGCCTGGCTGAC
CGCCCAACGACCCCCGCCCATTGACGTCAATAATGACGTATGTTCCCATAGTAACGCCAATAGGGACTTT
CCATTGACGTCAATGGGTGGAGTATTTACGGTAAACTGCCCACTTGGCAGTACATCAAGTGTATCATATG
CCAAGTACGCCCCCTATTGACGTCAATGACGGTAAATGGCCCGCCTGGCATTATGCCCAGTACATGACCT
TATGGGACTTTCCTACTTGGCAGTACATCTACGTATTAGTCATCGCTATTACCATGGTGATGCGGTTTTG
GCAGTACATCAATGGGCGTGGATAGCGGTTTGACTCACGGGGATTTCCAAGTCTCCACCCCATTGACGTC
AATGGGAGTTTGTTTTGGCACCAAAATCAACGGGACTTTCCAAAATGTCGTAACAACTCCGCCCCATTGA
CGCAAATGGGCGGTAGGCGTGTACGGTGGGAGGTCTATATAAGCAGCGCGTTTTGCCTGTACTGGGTCTC
TCTGGTTAGACCAGATCTGAGCCTGGGAGCTCTCTGGCTAACTAGGGAACCCACTGCTTAAGCCTCAATA
AAGCTTGCCTTGAGTGCTTCAAGTAGTGTGTGCCCGTCTGTTGTGTGACTCTGGTAACTAGAGATCCCTC
AGACCCTTTTAGTCAGTGTGGAAAATCTCTAGCAGTGGCGCCCGAACAGGGACTTGAAAGCGAAAGGGAA
ACCAGAGGAGCTCTCTCGACGCAGGACTCGGCTTGCTGAAGCGCGCACGGCAAGAGGCGAGGGGCGGCGA
CTGGTGAGTACGCCAAAAATTTTGACTAGCGGAGGCTAGAAGGAGAGAGATGGGTGCGAGAGCGTCAGTA
TTAAGCGGGGGAGAATTAGATCGCGATGGGAAAAAATTCGGTTAAGGCCAGGGGGAAAGAAAAAATATAA
ATTAAAACATATAGTATGGGCAAGCAGGGAGCTAGAACGATTCGCAGTTAATCCTGGCCTGTTAGAAACA
TCAGAAGGCTGTAGACAAATACTGGGACAGCTACAACCATCCCTTCAGACAGGATCAGAAGAACTTAGAT
CATTATATAATACAGTAGCAACCCTCTATTGTGTGCATCAAAGGATAGAGATAAAAGACACCAAGGAAGC
TTTAGACAAGATAGAGGAAGAGCAAAACAAAAGTAAGACCACCGCACAGCAAGCGGCCGGCCGCTGATCT
TCAGACCTGGAGGAGGAGATATGAGGGACAATTGGAGAAGTGAATTATATAAATATAAAGTAGTAAAAAT
TGAACCATTAGGAGTAGCACCCACCAAGGCAAAGAGAAGAGTGGTGCAGAGAGAAAAAAGAGCAGTGGGA
ATAGGAGCTTTGTTCCTTGGGTTCTTGGGAGCAGCAGGAAGCACTATGGGCGCAGCGTCAATGACGCTGA
CGGTACAGGCCAGACAATTATTGTCTGGTATAGTGCAGCAGCAGAACAATTTGCTGAGGGCTATTGAGGC
GCAACAGCATCTGTTGCAACTCACAGTCTGGGGCATCAAGCAGCTCCAGGCAAGAATCCTGGCTGTGGAA
AGATACCTAAAGGATCAACAGCTCCTGGGGATTTGGGGTTGCTCTGGAAAACTCATTTGCACCACTGCTG
TGCCTTGGAATGCTAGTTGGAGTAATAAATCTCTGGAACAGATTTGGAATCACACGACCTGGATGGAGTG
GGACAGAGAAATTAACAATTACACAAGCTTAATACACTCCTTAATTGAAGAATCGCAAAACCAGCAAGAA
AAGAATGAACAAGAATTATTGGAATTAGATAAATGGGCAAGTTTGTGGAATTGGTTTAACATAACAAATT
GGCTGTGGTATATAAAATTATTCATAATGATAGTAGGAGGCTTGGTAGGTTTAAGAATAGTTTTTGCTGT
ACTTTCTATAGTGAATAGAGTTAGGCAGGGATATTCACCATTATCGTTTCAGACCCACCTCCCAACCCCG
AGGGGACCCGACAGGCCCGAAGGAATAGAAGAAGAAGGTGGAGAGAGAGACAGAGACAGATCCATTCGAT
TAGTGAACGGATCGGCACTGCGTGCGCCAATTCTGCAGACAAATGGCAGTATTCATCCACAATTTTAAAA
GAAAAGGGGGGATTGGGGGGTACAGTGCAGGGGAAAGAATAGTAGACATAATAGCAACAGACATACAAAC
TAAAGAATTACAAAAACAAATTACAAAAATTCAAAATTTTCGGGTTTATTACAGGGACAGCAGAGATCCA
GTTTGGTTAGTACCGGGCCCGCTCTAGACATGTCCAATATGACCGCCATGTTGACATTGATTATTGACTA
GTTATTAATAGTAATCAATTACGGGGTCATTAGTTCATAGCCCATATATGGAGTTCCGCGTTACATAACT
TACGGTAAATGGCCCGCCTGGCTGACCGCCCAACGACCCCCGCCCATTGACGTCAATAATGACGTATGTT
CCCATAGTAACGCCAATAGGGACTTTCCATTGACGTCAATGGGTGGAGTATTTACGGTAAACTGCCCACT
TGGCAGTACATCAAGTGTATCATATGCCAAGTCCGCCCCCTATTGACGTCAATGACGGTAAATGGCCCGC
CTGGCATTATGCCCAGTACATGACCTTACGGGACTTTCCTACTTGGCAGTACATCTACGTATTAGTCATC
GCTATTACCATGGTGATGCGGTTTTGGCAGTACACCAATGGGCGTGGATAGCGGTTTGACTCACGGGGAT
TTCCAAGTCTCCACCCCATTGACGTCAATGGGAGTTTGTTTTGGCACCAAAATCAACGGGACTTTCCAAA
ATGTCGTAATAACCCCGCCCCGTTGACGCAAATGGGCGGTAGGCGTGTACGGTGGGAGGTCTATATAAGC
AGAGCTCGTTTAGTGAACCGTCAGAATTTTGTAATACGACTCACTATAGGGCGGCCGGGAATTCGTCGAC
TGGATCCGGTACCGAGGAGATCTGCCGCCGCGATCGCCATGCCTCCCAGAAAAAAACGCCGCCAGCCTTC
CCAGAAAGCCCCGCTGCTGTTCCACCAACAACCACTGGAGGGCCCCAAACACAGCTGTGCATCTACACAG
CTTCCCATCACTCACACTCGACAGGTGCCCAGCAAGCCCATTGACCACAGCACCATCACTTCCTGGGTAT
CACCTGATTTTGATACAGCAGCAGGAAGCTTGTTCCCAGCCTACCAGAAACACCAAAACCGGGCGAGACA
CTCAAGTCGAAAACCTACCACCTCCAAGTTTCCACATCTAACTTTTGAGAGTCCGCAATCTTCCAGTTCA
GAGACATTGGGGATCCCCTTAATCCGAGAGTGCCCCAGTGAATCAGAAAAGGATGTTTCCAGAAGACCCT
TAGTTCCAGTGCTCAGTCCCCAAAGCTGTGGGAACATGTCAGTGCAGGCACTTCAGAGCTTACCTTATGT
GTTCATTCCACCTGATATCCAGACCCCAGAGTCATCAGCCGTGAAGGAAGAACTCATTCCCCAAGATCAG
AAGGAAAACAGCCTTCTAAGCTGCACTCTTCACACTGGCACTCCTAATAGCCCAGAGCCTGGACCTGTTC
TGGTTAAAGACACCCCCGAGGACAAGTATGGAATAAAGGTCACATGGAGGAGACGACAGCACCTGCTTGC
TTACCTCAGGGAGAGAGGGAAGCTGAGCAGAAGCCAATTCCTTGTGAAAAGCACGCGTACGCGGCCGCTC
GAGCAGAAACTCATCTCAGAAGAGGATCTGGCAGCAAATGATATCCTGGATTACAAGGATGACGACGATA
AGGTTTGGGTAGGAAGCGGAGCTACTAACTTCAGCCTGCTGAAGCAGGCTGGAGACGTGGAGGAGAACCC
TGGACCTATGACCGAGTACAAGCCCACGGTGCGCCTCGCCACCCGCGACGACGTCCCCAGGGCCGTACGC
ACCCTCGCCGCCGCGTTCGCCGACTACCCCGCCACGCGCCACACCGTCGATCCGGATCGCCACATCGAGC
GGGTCACCGAGCTGCAAGAACTCTTCCTCACGCGCGTCGGGCTCGACATCGGCAAGGTGTGGGTCGCGGA
CGACGGCGCCGCGGTGGCGGTCTGGACCACGCCGGAGAGCGTCGAAGCGGGGGCGGTGTTCGCCGAGATC
GGCCCGCGCATGGCCGAGTTGAGCGGTTCCCGGCTGGCCGCGCAGCAACAGATGGAAGGCCTCCTGGCGC
CGCACCGGCCCAAGGAGCCCGCGTGGTTCCTGGCCACCGTCGGCGTCTCGCCCGACCACCAGGGCAAGGG
TCTGGGCAGCGCCGTCGTGCTCCCCGGAGTGGAGGCGGCCGAGCGCGCCGGGGTGCCCGCCTTCCTGGAG
ACCTCCGCGCCCCGCAACCTCCCCTTCTACGAGCGGCTCGGCTTCACCGTCACCGCCGACGTCGAGGTGC
CCGAAGGACCGCGCACCTGGTGCATGACCCGCAAGCCCGGTGCCTGATGTACACCCAAACGGCCGGCCGC
GGTCTGTACAAGTAGGATTCGTCGAGGGACCTAATAACTTCGTATAGCATACATTATACGAAGTTATACA
TGTTTAAGGGTTCCGGTTCCACTAGGTACAATTCGATATCAAGCTTATCGATAATCAACCTCTGGATTAC
AAAATTTGTGAAAGATTGACTGGTATTCTTAACTATGTTGCTCCTTTTACGCTATGTGGATACGCTGCTT
TAATGCCTTTGTATCATGCTATTGCTTCCCGTATGGCTTTCATTTTCTCCTCCTTGTATAAATCCTGGTT
GCTGTCTCTTTATGAGGAGTTGTGGCCCGTTGTCAGGCAACGTGGCGTGGTGTGCACTGTGTTTGCTGAC
GCAACCCCCACTGGTTGGGGCATTGCCACCACCTGTCAGCTCCTTTCCGGGACTTTCGCTTTCCCCCTCC
CTATTGCCACGGCGGAACTCATCGCCGCCTGCCTTGCCCGCTGCTGGACAGGGGCTCGGCTGTTGGGCAC
TGACAATTCCGTGGTGTTGTCGGGGAAATCATCGTCCTTTCCTTGGCTGCTCGCCTGTGTTGCCACCTGG
ATTCTGCGCGGGACGTCCTTCTGCTACGTCCCTTCGGCCCTCAATCCAGCGGACCTTCCTTCCCGCGGCC
TGCTGCCGGCTCTGCGGCCTCTTCCGCGTCTTCGCCTTCGCCCTCAGACGAGTCGGATCTCCCTTTGGGC
CGCCTCCCCGCATCGATACCGTCGACCTCGATCGAGACCTAGAAAAACATGGAGCAATCACAAGTAGCAA
TACAGCAGCTACCAATGCTGATTGTGCCTGGCTAGAAGCACAAGAGGAGGAGGAGGTGGGTTTTCCAGTC
ACACCTCAGGTACCTTTAAGACCAATGACTTACAAGGCAGCTGTAGATCTTAGCCACTTTTTAAAAGAAA
AGGGGGGACTGGAAGGGCTAATTCACTCCCAACGAAGACAAGATATCCTTGATCTGTGGATCTACCACAC
ACAAGGCTACTTCCCTGATTGGCAGAACTACACACCAGGGCCAGGGATCAGATATCCACTGACCTTTGGA
TGGTGCTACAAGCTAGTACCAGTTGAGCAAGAGAAGGTAGAAGAAGCCAATGAAGGAGAGAACACCCGCT
TGTTACACCCTGTGAGCCTGCATGGGATGGATGACCCGGAGAGAGAAGTATTAGAGTGGAGGTTTGACAG
CCGCCTAGCATTTCATCACATGGCCCGAGAGCTGCATCCGGACTGTACTGGGTCTCTCTGGTTAGACCAG
ATCTGAGCCTGGGAGCTCTCTGGCTAACTAGGGAACCCACTGCTTAAGCCTCAATAAAGCTTGCCTTGAG
TGCTTCAAGTAGTGTGTGCCCGTCTGTTGTGTGACTCTGGTAACTAGAGATCCCTCAGACCCTTTTAGTC
AGTGTGGAAAATCTCTAGCAGCATGTGAGCAAAAGGCCAGCAAAAGGCCAGGAACCGTAAAAAGGCCGCG
TTGCTGGCGTTTTTCCATAGGCTCCGCCCCCCTGACGAGCATCACAAAAATCGACGCTCAAGTCAGAGGT
GGCGAAACCCGACAGGACTATAAAGATACCAGGCGTTTCCCCCTGGAAGCTCCCTCGTGCGCTCTCCTGT
TCCGACCCTGCCGCTTACCGGATACCTGTCCGCCTTTCTCCCTTCGGGAAGCGTGGCGCTTTCTCATAGC
TCACGCTGTAGGTATCTCAGTTCGGTGTAGGTCGTTCGCTCCAAGCTGGGCTGTGTGCACGAACCCCCCG
TTCAGCCCGACCGCTGCGCCTTATCCGGTAACTATCGTCTTGAGTCCAACCCGGTAAGACACGACTTATC
GCCACTGGCAGCAGCCACTGGTAACAGGATTAGCAGAGCGAGGTATGTAGGCGGTGCTACAGAGTTCTTG
AAGTGGTGGCCTAACTACGGCTACACTAGAAGAACAGTATTTGGTATCTGCGCTCTGCTGAAGCCAGTTA
CCTTCGGAAAAAGAGTTGGTAGCTCTTGATCCGGCAAACAAACCACCGCTGGTAGCGGTGGTTTTTTTGT
TTGCAAGCAGCAGATTACGCGCAGAAAAAAAGGATCTCAAGAAGATCCTTTGATCTTTTCTACGGGGTCT
GACGCTCAGTGGAACGAAAACTCACGTTAAGGGATTTTGGTCATGATTACGCCCCGCCCTGCCACTCATC
GCAGTACTGTTGTAATTCATTAAGCATTCTGCCGACATGGAAGCCATCACAAACGGCATGATGAACCTGA
ATCGCCAGCGGCATCAGCACCTTGTCGCCTTGCGTATAATATTTGCCCATGGTGAAAACGGGGGCGAAGA
AGTTGTCCATATTGGCCACGTTTAAATCAAAACTGGTGAAACTCACCCAGGGATTGGCTGAGACGAAAAA
CATATTCTCAATAAACCCTTTAGGGAAATAGGCCAGGTTTTCACCGTAACACGCCACATCTTGCGAATAT
ATGTGTAGAAACTGCCGGAAATCGTCGTGGTATTCACTCCAGAGCGATGAAAACGTTTCAGTTTGCTCAT
GGAAAACGGTGTAACAAGGGTGAACACTATCCCATATCACCAGCTCACCGTCTTTCATTGCCATACGGAA
CTCCGGATGAGCATTCATCAGGCGGGCAAGAATGTGAATAAAGGCCGGATAAAACTTGTGCTTATTTTTC
TTTACGGTCTTTAAAAAGGCCGTAATATCCAGCTGAACGGTCTGGTTATAGGTACATTGAGCAACTGACT
GAAATGCCTCAAAATGTTCTTTACGATGCCATTGGGATATATCAACGGTGGTATATCCAGTGATTTTTTT
CTCCATACTCTTCCTTTTTCAATATTATTGAAGCATTTATCAGGGTTATTGTCTCATGAGCGGATACATA
TTTGAATGTATTTAGAAAAATAAACAAATAGGGGTTCCGCGCACATTTCCCCGAAAAGTGCCACCTGAC
